Addgene plasmid #188541: pSPCas9(BB)-2A-GFP_ABCA3GFP_targeting
Purpose: Plasmid encoding pCas9 and gRNA targeting the endogenous human ABCA3 locus stop codon
Depositing lab: Darrell Kotton. Depositing organization: Boston University Medical Campus. Publication: Heterogeneity in Human Induced Pluripotent Stem Cell-derived Alveolar Epithelial Type II Cells Revealed with ABCA3/SFTPC Reporters. Sun YL, Hurley K, Villacorta-Martin C, Huang J, Hinds A, Gopalan K, Caballero IS, Russo SJ, Kitzmiller JA, Whitsett JA, Beers MF, Kotton DN. Am J Respir Cell Mol Biol. 2021 Oct;65(4):442-460. doi: 10.1165/rcmb.2020-0259OC. PubMed 34101541.
Backbone
  Vector backbone: pSPCas9(BB)-2A-GFP
  Backbone size w/o insert (bp): 9279
  Total vector size (bp): 9292
  Modifications to backbone: n/a
  Vector type: CRISPR
Growth in bacteria
  Bacterial resistance: Ampicillin, 100 μg/mL
  Growth temperature: 37°C
  Growth strain: DH5alpha
  Copy number: Unknown
Gene/Insert
  Gene/Insert name: gRNA
  gRNA/shRNA sequence: TCATCGCCCCTCCTCTGCGGcGG
  Species: H. sapiens (human)
  Promoter: U6
  Tag / fusion protein: GFP
  Cloning method: Restriction Enzyme; 5′ cloning site BbsI (destroyed during cloning); 3′ cloning site BbsI (destroyed during cloning)
  Sequencing primers: 5′ n/a; 3′ n/a
Terms and licenses: Academic/Nonprofit Terms; Industry Terms: Not Available to Industry
How to cite: pSPCas9(BB)-2A-GFP_ABCA3GFP_targeting was a gift from Darrell Kotton (Addgene plasmid # 188541 ; http://n2t.net/addgene:188541 ; RRID:Addgene_188541)
