[The description below was written by a language model from this plasmid's Addgene catalogue record and pLannotate feature annotations shown in this document.]
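Description:
pSPCas9(BB)-2A-GFP_ABCA3GFP_targeting is an all-in-one CRISPR/Cas9 plasmid of about 9.3 kb for transient expression in mammalian cells. It is built on the pSPCas9(BB)-2A-GFP backbone and carries a single guide RNA directed at the stop codon region of the endogenous human ABCA3 locus. In bacteria it is maintained through a high-copy ColE1/pUC-type origin and selected with ampicillin via the β-lactamase gene. An f1 phage origin is also present. The feature table additionally picks up a single AAV2 ITR and small bom and rop fragments, which appear to be backbone remnants rather than functional parts of the design.

The plasmid holds two expression units. A human U6 RNA polymerase III promoter drives the guide, whose targeting sequence was inserted between two BbsI sites (destroyed during cloning) directly upstream of the Streptococcus pyogenes gRNA scaffold. Downstream, a CMV enhancer followed by a hybrid chicken β-actin/minute virus of mice intron precedes the S. pyogenes Cas9 coding sequence. The annotation tool splits Cas9 into contiguous N- and C-terminal portions, but together they form one full-length reading frame ending in a nucleoplasmin nuclear localization signal. EGFP follows, and the backbone name indicates it is linked through a 2A self-cleaving peptide, so that nuclease and reporter come from one transcript, terminated by the bGH polyadenylation signal. The core promoter element and the 2A sequence are not annotated separately.

EGFP fluorescence allows transfected, Cas9-expressing cells to be identified or sorted. Cutting at the ABCA3 stop codon suits in-frame knock-in of a reporter from a separate donor template. The construct name and associated publication point to generating ABCA3:GFP reporter human induced pluripotent stem cell lines for studying alveolar epithelial type II cells.
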