Features (pLannotate 1.2.2; 18 found; start..end, strand, type, name):
      1..241     +  promoter       U6 promoter: RNA polymerase III promoter for human U6 snRNA
    271..346     +  misc_RNA       gRNA scaffold: guide RNA scaffold for the Streptococcus pyogenes CRISPR/Cas9 system
    353..396     +  misc_RNA       gRNA scaffold (fragment): guide RNA scaffold for the Streptococcus pyogenes CRISPR/Cas9 system
    443..728     +  enhancer       CMV enhancer: human cytomegalovirus immediate early enhancer; contains an 18-bp deletion relative to the standard CMV enhancer
   1008..1235    +  intron         hybrid intron: hybrid between chicken β-actin (CBA) and minute virus of mice (MMV) introns (Gray et al., 2011)
   1373..2974    +  CDS            Cas9(N): N-terminal portion of Streptococcus pyogenes Cas9 (Zetsche et al., 2015)
   2975..5473    +  CDS            Cas9(C): C-terminal portion of Streptococcus pyogenes Cas9 (Zetsche et al., 2015)
   5474..5521    +  CDS            nucleoplasmin NLS: bipartite nuclear localization signal from nucleoplasmin
   5591..6304    +  CDS            EGFP: EGFP is a basic (constitutively fluorescent) green fluorescent protein published in 1996, derived from Aequorea victoria. It is reported to be a rapidly-maturing weak dimer with moderate acid sensitivity.
   6338..6449    +  polyA_signal   bGH poly(A) signal: bovine growth hormone polyadenylation signal
   6554..6694    +  repeat_region  AAV2 ITR: inverted terminal repeat of adeno-associated virus serotype 2 inverted
   6699..6750    -  misc_feature   bom (fragment): basis of mobility region from pBR322
   6769..7224    +  rep_origin     f1 ori (sequence partly withheld): f1 bacteriophage origin of replication; arrow indicates direction of (+) strand synthesis
   7225..7274    -  misc_feature   bom (fragment): basis of mobility region from pBR322
   7376..7411    -  CDS            rop (fragment): Rop protein, which maintains plasmids at low copy number; rop
   7506..7610    +  promoter       AmpR promoter: bla
   7611..8471    +  CDS            AmpR: β-lactamase; bla; confers resistance to ampicillin, carbenicillin, and related antibiotics
   8642..9230    +  rep_origin     ori: high-copy-number ColE1/pMB1/pBR322/pUC origin of replication
>Addgene plasmid #188541 | pSPCas9(BB)-2A-GFP_ABCA3GFP_targeting | addgene full sequence | sequence record 372739 | Addgene NGS Result
GAGGGCCTATTTCCCATGATTCCTTCATATTTGCATATACGATACAAGGCTGTTAGAGAGATAATTGGAA
TTAATTTGACTGTAAACACAAAGATATTAGTACAAAATACGTGACGTAGAAAGTAATAATTTCTTGGGTA
GTTTGCAGTTTTAAAATTATGTTTTAAAATGGACTATCATATGCTTACCGTAACTTGAAAGTATTTCGAT
TTCTTGGCTTTATATATCTTGTGGAAAGGACGAAACACCGCCGCAGAGGAGGGGCGATGAGTTTTAGAGC
TAGAAATAGCAAGTTAAAATAAGGCTAGTCCGTTATCAACTTGAAAAAGTGGCACCGAGTCGGTGCTTTT
TTGTTTTAGAGCTAGAAATAGCAAGTTAAAATAAGGCTAGTCCGTTTTTAGCGCGTGCGCCAATTCTGCA
GACAAATGGCTCTAGAGGTACCCGTTACATAACTTACGGTAAATGGCCCGCCTGGCTGACCGCCCAACGA
CCCCCGCCCATTGACGTCAATAGTAACGCCAATAGGGACTTTCCATTGACGTCAATGGGTGGAGTATTTA
CGGTAAACTGCCCACTTGGCAGTACATCAAGTGTATCATATGCCAAGTACGCCCCCTATTGACGTCAATG
ACGGTAAATGGCCCGCCTGGCATTGTGCCCAGTACATGACCTTATGGGACTTTCCTACTTGGCAGTACAT
CTACGTATTAGTCATCGCTATTACCATGGTCGAGGTGAGCCCCACGTTCTGCTTCACTCTCCCCATCTCC
CCCCCCTCCCCACCCCCAATTTTGTATTTATTTATTTTTTAATTATTTTGTGCAGCGATGGGGGCGGGGG
GGGGGGGGGGGCGCGCGCCRGGGGGGGGGGGGGGGGGGGGGGGGGGGGGGGGGGSGRGGSGGRGRGGKGS
GGCGGCAGCCAATCAGAGCGGCGCGCTCCGAAAGTTTCCTTTTATGGCGAGGCGGCGGCGGCGGCGGCCC
TATAAAAAGCGAAGCGCGCGGCGGGCGGGAGTCGCTGCGCGCTGCCTTCGCCCCGTGCCCCGCTCCGCCG
CCGCCTCGCGCCGCCCGCCCCGGCTCTGACTGACCGCGTTACTCCCACAGGTGAGCGGGCGGGACGGCCC
TTCTCCTCCGGGCTGTAATTAGCTGAGCAAGAGGTAAGGGTTTAAGGGATGGTTGGTTGGTGGGGTATTA
ATGTTTAATTACCTGGAGCACCTGCCTGAAATCACTTTTTTTCAGGTTGGACCGGTGCCACCATGGACTA
TAAGGACCACGACGGAGACTACAAGGATCATGATATTGATTACAAAGACGATGACGATAAGATGGCCCCA
AAGAAGAAGCGGAAGGTCGGTATCCACGGAGTCCCAGCAGCCGACAAGAAGTACAGCATCGGCCTGGACA
TCGGCACCAACTCTGTGGGCTGGGCCGTGATCACCGACGAGTACAAGGTGCCCAGCAAGAAATTCAAGGT
GCTGGGCAACACCGACCGGCACAGCATCAAGAAGAACCTGATCGGAGCCCTGCTGTTCGACAGCGGCGAA
ACAGCCGAGGCCACCCGGCTGAAGAGAACCGCCAGAAGAAGATACACCAGACGGAAGAACCGGATCTGCT
ATCTGCAAGAGATCTTCAGCAACGAGATGGCCAAGGTGGACGACAGCTTCTTCCACAGACTGGAAGAGTC
CTTCCTGGTGGAAGAGGATAAGAAGCACGAGCGGCACCCCATCTTCGGCAACATCGTGGACGAGGTGGCC
TACCACGAGAAGTACCCCACCATCTACCACCTGAGAAAGAAACTGGTGGACAGCACCGACAAGGCCGACC
TGCGGCTGATCTATCTGGCCCTGGCCCACATGATCAAGTTCCGGGGCCACTTCCTGATCGAGGGCGACCT
GAACCCCGACAACAGCGACGTGGACAAGCTGTTCATCCAGCTGGTGCAGACCTACAACCAGCTGTTCGAG
GAAAACCCCATCAACGCCAGCGGCGTGGACGCCAAGGCCATCCTGTCTGCCAGACTGAGCAAGAGCAGAC
GGCTGGAAAATCTGATCGCCCAGCTGCCCGGCGAGAAGAAGAATGGCCTGTTCGGAAACCTGATTGCCCT
GAGCCTGGGCCTGACCCCCAACTTCAAGAGCAACTTCGACCTGGCCGAGGATGCCAAACTGCAGCTGAGC
AAGGACACCTACGACGACGACCTGGACAACCTGCTGGCCCAGATCGGCGACCAGTACGCCGACCTGTTTC
TGGCCGCCAAGAACCTGTCCGACGCCATCCTGCTGAGCGACATCCTGAGAGTGAACACCGAGATCACCAA
GGCCCCCCTGAGCGCCTCTATGATCAAGAGATACGACGAGCACCACCAGGACCTGACCCTGCTGAAAGCT
CTCGTGCGGCAGCAGCTGCCTGAGAAGTACAAAGAGATTTTCTTCGACCAGAGCAAGAACGGCTACGCCG
GCTACATTGACGGCGGAGCCAGCCAGGAAGAGTTCTACAAGTTCATCAAGCCCATCCTGGAAAAGATGGA
CGGCACCGAGGAACTGCTCGTGAAGCTGAACAGAGAGGACCTGCTGCGGAAGCAGCGGACCTTCGACAAC
GGCAGCATCCCCCACCAGATCCACCTGGGAGAGCTGCACGCCATTCTGCGGCGGCAGGAAGATTTTTACC
CATTCCTGAAGGACAACCGGGAAAAGATCGAGAAGATCCTGACCTTCCGCATCCCCTACTACGTGGGCCC
TCTGGCCAGGGGAAACAGCAGATTCGCCTGGATGACCAGAAAGAGCGAGGAAACCATCACCCCCTGGAAC
TTCGAGGAAGTGGTGGACAAGGGCGCTTCCGCCCAGAGCTTCATCGAGCGGATGACCAACTTCGATAAGA
ACCTGCCCAACGAGAAGGTGCTGCCCAAGCACAGCCTGCTGTACGAGTACTTCACCGTGTATAACGAGCT
GACCAAAGTGAAATACGTGACCGAGGGAATGAGAAAGCCCGCCTTCCTGAGCGGCGAGCAGAAAAAGGCC
ATCGTGGACCTGCTGTTCAAGACCAACCGGAAAGTGACCGTGAAGCAGCTGAAAGAGGACTACTTCAAGA
AAATCGAGTGCTTCGACTCCGTGGAAATCTCCGGCGTGGAAGATCGGTTCAACGCCTCCCTGGGCACATA
CCACGATCTGCTGAAAATTATCAAGGACAAGGACTTCCTGGACAATGAGGAAAACGAGGACATTCTGGAA
GATATCGTGCTGACCCTGACACTGTTTGAGGACAGAGAGATGATCGAGGAACGGCTGAAAACCTATGCCC
ACCTGTTCGACGACAAAGTGATGAAGCAGCTGAAGCGGCGGAGATACACCGGCTGGGGCAGGCTGAGCCG
GAAGCTGATCAACGGCATCCGGGACAAGCAGTCCGGCAAGACAATCCTGGATTTCCTGAAGTCCGACGGC
TTCGCCAACAGAAACTTCATGCAGCTGATCCACGACGACAGCCTGACCTTTAAAGAGGACATCCAGAAAG
CCCAGGTGTCCGGCCAGGGCGATAGCCTGCACGAGCACATTGCCAATCTGGCCGGCAGCCCCGCCATTAA
GAAGGGCATCCTGCAGACAGTGAAGGTGGTGGACGAGCTCGTGAAAGTGATGGGCCGGCACAAGCCCGAG
AACATCGTGATCGAAATGGCCAGAGAGAACCAGACCACCCAGAAGGGACAGAAGAACAGCCGCGAGAGAA
TGAAGCGGATCGAAGAGGGCATCAAAGAGCTGGGCAGCCAGATCCTGAAAGAACACCCCGTGGAAAACAC
CCAGCTGCAGAACGAGAAGCTGTACCTGTACTACCTGCAGAATGGGCGGGATATGTACGTGGACCAGGAA
CTGGACATCAACCGGCTGTCCGACTACGATGTGGACCATATCGTGCCTCAGAGCTTTCTGAAGGACGACT
CCATCGACAACAAGGTGCTGACCAGAAGCGACAAGAACCGGGGCAAGAGCGACAACGTGCCCTCCGAAGA
GGTCGTGAAGAAGATGAAGAACTACTGGCGGCAGCTGCTGAACGCCAAGCTGATTACCCAGAGAAAGTTC
GACAATCTGACCAAGGCCGAGAGAGGCGGCCTGAGCGAACTGGATAAGGCCGGCTTCATCAAGAGACAGC
TGGTGGAAACCCGGCAGATCACAAAGCACGTGGCACAGATCCTGGACTCCCGGATGAACACTAAGTACGA
CGAGAATGACAAGCTGATCCGGGAAGTGAAAGTGATCACCCTGAAGTCCAAGCTGGTGTCCGATTTCCGG
AAGGATTTCCAGTTTTACAAAGTGCGCGAGATCAACAACTACCACCACGCCCACGACGCCTACCTGAACG
CCGTCGTGGGAACCGCCCTGATCAAAAAGTACCCTAAGCTGGAAAGCGAGTTCGTGTACGGCGACTACAA
GGTGTACGACGTGCGGAAGATGATCGCCAAGAGCGAGCAGGAAATCGGCAAGGCTACCGCCAAGTACTTC
TTCTACAGCAACATCATGAACTTTTTCAAGACCGAGATTACCCTGGCCAACGGCGAGATCCGGAAGCGGC
CTCTGATCGAGACAAACGGCGAAACCGGGGAGATCGTGTGGGATAAGGGCCGGGATTTTGCCACCGTGCG
GAAAGTGCTGAGCATGCCCCAAGTGAATATCGTGAAAAAGACCGAGGTGCAGACAGGCGGCTTCAGCAAA
GAGTCTATCCTGCCCAAGAGGAACAGCGATAAGCTGATCGCCAGAAAGAAGGACTGGGACCCTAAGAAGT
ACGGCGGCTTCGACAGCCCCACCGTGGCCTATTCTGTGCTGGTGGTGGCCAAAGTGGAAAAGGGCAAGTC
CAAGAAACTGAAGAGTGTGAAAGAGCTGCTGGGGATCACCATCATGGAAAGAAGCAGCTTCGAGAAGAAT
CCCATCGACTTTCTGGAAGCCAAGGGCTACAAAGAAGTGAAAAAGGACCTGATCATCAAGCTGCCTAAGT
ACTCCCTGTTCGAGCTGGAAAACGGCCGGAAGAGAATGCTGGCCTCTGCCGGCGAACTGCAGAAGGGAAA
CGAACTGGCCCTGCCCTCCAAATATGTGAACTTCCTGTACCTGGCCAGCCACTATGAGAAGCTGAAGGGC
TCCCCCGAGGATAATGAGCAGAAACAGCTGTTTGTGGAACAGCACAAGCACTACCTGGACGAGATCATCG
AGCAGATCAGCGAGTTCTCCAAGAGAGTGATCCTGGCCGACGCTAATCTGGACAAAGTGCTGTCCGCCTA
CAACAAGCACCGGGATAAGCCCATCAGAGAGCAGGCCGAGAATATCATCCACCTGTTTACCCTGACCAAT
CTGGGAGCCCCTGCCGCCTTCAAGTACTTTGACACCACCATCGACCGGAAGAGGTACACCAGCACCAAAG
AGGTGCTGGACGCCACCCTGATCCACCAGAGCATCACCGGCCTGTACGAGACACGGATCGACCTGTCTCA
GCTGGGAGGCGACAAAAGGCCGGCGGCCACGAAAAAGGCCGGCCAGGCAAAAAAGAAAAAGGAATTCGGC
AGTGGAGAGGGCAGAGGAAGTCTGCTAACATGCGGTGACGTCGAGGAGAATCCTGGCCCAGTGAGCAAGG
GCGAGGAGCTGTTCACCGGGGTGGTGCCCATCCTGGTCGAGCTGGACGGCGACGTAAACGGCCACAAGTT
CAGCGTGTCCGGCGAGGGCGAGGGCGATGCCACCTACGGCAAGCTGACCCTGAAGTTCATCTGCACCACC
GGCAAGCTGCCCGTGCCCTGGCCCACCCTCGTGACCACCCTGACCTACGGCGTGCAGTGCTTCAGCCGCT
ACCCCGACCACATGAAGCAGCACGACTTCTTCAAGTCCGCCATGCCCGAAGGCTACGTCCAGGAGCGCAC
CATCTTCTTCAAGGACGACGGCAACTACAAGACCCGCGCCGAGGTGAAGTTCGAGGGCGACACCCTGGTG
AACCGCATCGAGCTGAAGGGCATCGACTTCAAGGAGGACGGCAACATCCTGGGGCACAAGCTGGAGTACA
ACTACAACAGCCACAACGTCTATATCATGGCCGACAAGCAGAAGAACGGCATCAAGGTGAACTTCAAGAT
CCGCCACAACATCGAGGACGGCAGCGTGCAGCTCGCCGACCACTACCAGCAGAACACCCCCATCGGCGAC
GGCCCCGTGCTGCTGCCCGACAACCACTACCTGAGCACCCAGTCCGCCCTGAGCAAAGACCCCAACGAGA
AGCGCGATCACATGGTCCTGCTGGAGTTCGTGACCGCCGCCGGGATCACTCTCGGCATGGACGAGCTGTA
CAAGGAATTCTAACTAGAGCTCGCTGATCAGCCTCGACTGTGCCTTCTAGTTGCCAGCCATCTGTTGTTT
GCCCCTCCCCCGTGCCTTCCTTGACCCTGGAAGGTGCCACTCCCACTGTCCTTTCCTAATAAAATGAGGA
AATTGCATCGCATTGTCTGAGTAGGTGTCATTCTATTCTGGGGGGTGGGGTGGGGCAGGACAGCAAGGGG
GAGGATTGGGAAGAGAATAGCAGGCATGCTGGGGAGCGGCCGCAGGAACCCCTAGTGATGGAGTTGGCCA
CTCCCTCTCTGCGCGCTCGCTCGCTCACTGAGGCCGGGCGACCAAAGGTCGCCCGACGCCCGGGCTTTGC
CCGGGCGGCCTCAGTGAGCGAGCGAGCGCGCAGCTGCCTGCAGGGGCGCCTGATGCGGTATTTTCTCCTT
ACGCATCTGTGCGGTATTTCACACCGCATA
[95 nt withheld, positions 6751-6845]
T
[46 nt withheld, positions 6847-6892]
C
[141 nt withheld, positions 6894-7034]
CCTTTGACGTTGGAGTCCACGTTCTTT
[37 nt withheld, positions 7062-7098]
ACTCTATCTCGGGCTATTCTTTTGATTTATAAGGGATTTTGCCGATTTCGGTCTATTGGTTAAAAAATGA
GCTGATTTAACAAAAATTTAACGCGAATTTTAACAAAATATTAACGTTTACAATTTTATGGTGCACTCTC
AGTACAATCTGCTCTGATGCCGCATAGTTAAGCCAGCCCCGACACCCGCCAACACCCGCTGACGCGCCCT
GACGGGCTTGTCTGCTCCCGGCATCCGCTTACAGACAAGCTGTGACCGTCTCCGGGAGCTGCATGTGTCA
GAGGTTTTCACCGTCATCACCGAAACGCGCGAGACGAAAGGGCCTCGTGATACGCCTATTTTTATAGGTT
AATGTCATGATAATAATGGTTTCTTAGACGTCAGGTGGCACTTTTCGGGGAAATGTGCGCGGAACCCCTA
TTTGTTTATTTTTCTAAATACATTCAAATATGTATCCGCTCATGAGACAATAACCCTGATAAATGCTTCA
ATAATATTGAAAAAGGAAGAGTATGAGTATTCAACATTTCCGTGTCGCCCTTATTCCCTTTTTTGCGGCA
TTTTGCCTTCCTGTTTTTGCTCACCCAGAAACGCTGGTGAAAGTAAAAGATGCTGAAGATCAGTTGGGTG
CACGAGTGGGTTACATCGAACTGGATCTCAACAGCGGTAAGATCCTTGAGAGTTTTCGCCCCGAAGAACG
TTTTCCAATGATGAGCACTTTTAAAGTTCTGCTATGTGGCGCGGTATTATCCCGTATTGACGCCGGGCAA
GAGCAACTCGGTCGCCGCATACACTATTCTCAGAATGACTTGGTTGAGTACTCACCAGTCACAGAAAAGC
ATCTTACGGATGGCATGACAGTAAGAGAATTATGCAGTGCTGCCATAACCATGAGTGATAACACTGCGGC
CAACTTACTTCTGACAACGATCGGAGGACCGAAGGAGCTAACCGCTTTTTTGCACAACATGGGGGATCAT
GTAACTCGCCTTGATCGTTGGGAACCGGAGCTGAATGAAGCCATACCAAACGACGAGCGTGACACCACGA
TGCCTGTAGCAATGGCAACAACGTTGCGCAAACTATTAACTGGCGAACTACTTACTCTAGCTTCCCGGCA
ACAATTAATAGACTGGATGGAGGCGGATAAAGTTGCAGGACCACTTCTGCGCTCGGCCCTTCCGGCTGGC
TGGTTTATTGCTGATAAATCTGGAGCCGGTGAGCGTGGAAGCCGCGGTATCATTGCAGCACTGGGGCCAG
ATGGTAAGCCCTCCCGTATCGTAGTTATCTACACGACGGGGAGTCAGGCAACTATGGATGAACGAAATAG
ACAGATCGCTGAGATAGGTGCCTCACTGATTAAGCATTGGTAACTGTCAGACCAAGTTTACTCATATATA
CTTTAGATTGATTTAAAACTTCATTTTTAATTTAAAAGGATCTAGGTGAAGATCCTTTTTGATAATCTCA
TGACCAAAATCCCTTAACGTGAGTTTTCGTTCCACTGAGCGTCAGACCCCGTAGAAAAGATCAAAGGATC
TTCTTGAGATCCTTTTTTTCTGCGCGTAATCTGCTGCTTGCAAACAAAAAAACCACCGCTACCAGCGGTG
GTTTGTTTGCCGGATCAAGAGCTACCAACTCTTTTTCCGAAGGTAACTGGCTTCAGCAGAGCGCAGATAC
CAAATACTGTTCTTCTAGTGTAGCCGTAGTTAGGCCACCACTTCAAGAACTCTGTAGCACCGCCTACATA
CCTCGCTCTGCTAATCCTGTTACCAGTGGCTGCTGCCAGTGGCGATAAGTCGTGTCTTACCGGGTTGGAC
TCAAGACGATAGTTACCGGATAAGGCGCAGCGGTCGGGCTGAACGGGGGGTTCGTGCACACAGCCCAGCT
TGGAGCGAACGACCTACACCGAACTGAGATACCTACAGCGTGAGCTATGAGAAAGCGCCACGCTTCCCGA
AGGGAGAAAGGCGGACAGGTATCCGGTAAGCGGCAGGGTCGGAACAGGAGAGCGCACGAGGGAGCTTCCA
GGGGGAAACGCCTGGTATCTTTATAGTCCTGTCGGGTTTCGCCACCTCTGACTTGAGCGTCGATTTTTGT
GATGCTCGTCAGGGGGGCGGAGCCTATGGAAAAACGCCAGCAACGCGGCCTTTTTACGGTTCCTGGCCTT
TTGCTGGCCTTTTGCTCACATGT
